Addgene plasmid #103424: LSB-hsa-miR-3140-3p
Purpose: Used to sense miRNA activity using fluorescence based tools. hsa-miR-3140-3p target in 3' UTR of of mKate. miRNA activity can be measured by the repression of mKate2 relative to EBFP2 fluorescent proteins . Plasmid is inherently unstable; please see Depositor Comments
Depositing lab: Ron Weiss. Depositing organization: Massachusetts Institute of Technology. Publication: A mixed antagonistic/synergistic miRNA repression model enables accurate predictions of multi-input miRNA sensor activity. Gam JJ, Babb J, Weiss R. Nat Commun. 2018 Jun 22;9(1):2430. doi: 10.1038/s41467-018-04575-0. PubMed 29934631.
Backbone
  Vector backbone: Low Sensor Backbone (LSB)
  Vector type: Mammalian Expression, Synthetic Biology
Growth in bacteria
  Bacterial resistance: Ampicillin and Kanamycin, 100 & 50 μg/mL
  Growth temperature: 30°C
  Growth strain: NEB Stable
  Copy number: High Copy
Gene/Insert
  Gene/Insert name: hsa-miR-3140-3p target
  Species: H. sapiens (human)
  Entrez Gene: MIR3140 (a.k.a. mir-3140)
  Promoter: EF-1a
  Cloning method: Gibson Cloning
Terms and licenses: Academic/Nonprofit Terms; Industry Terms: Not Available to Industry
Depositor comments: Please note that this plasmid is inherently unstable due to a repeating poly A element. We recommend performing a diagnostic digest on multiple colonies upon receipt. The depositors would like to note the presence of several discrepancies between the depositor sequence and physical plasmid sequence. In particular, the sequences upstream and downstream of the puromycin coding region have 10 bp insertions which do not affect the ability to perform puromycin selection. The sequences for those regions within the physical plasmids are as follows: Upstream of Puro: GAATTCGACCGCCTGTCTCAAGGTGCCACC; Downstream of Puro: GCTTTGAGACTACGCGTGAATTCACTCCTC.
How to cite: LSB-hsa-miR-3140-3p was a gift from Ron Weiss (Addgene plasmid # 103424 ; http://n2t.net/addgene:103424 ; RRID:Addgene_103424)
