[The description below was written by a language model from this plasmid's Addgene catalogue record and pLannotate feature annotations shown in this document.]
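Description:
LSB-hsa-miR-3140-3p is a mammalian expression and synthetic-biology plasmid built on the Low Sensor Backbone (LSB), designed to report the activity of the human microRNA hsa-miR-3140-3p by two-colour fluorescence. It is about 11 kb and propagates in E. coli from a high-copy ColE1/pUC-type origin. It carries both an ampicillin (β-lactamase) and a kanamycin (aminoglycoside phosphotransferase) resistance gene, and the record lists selection with both antibiotics.

The payload consists of two parallel transcription units with the same architecture: a human EF-1α core promoter with its intron A, a fluorescent protein coding sequence flanked by Gateway attB1/attB2 scars (with attB4 upstream of the promoter), and a rabbit β-globin polyadenylation region. One unit expresses the red protein mKate2 and, according to the catalogue entry, carries the hsa-miR-3140-3p target sequence in its 3' UTR. The target site is not annotated as a feature, but it presumably lies in the unannotated stretch between mKate2 and its β-globin sequence. The second unit expresses the blue protein EBFP2 without a target site and serves as an internal reference for transfection and expression level. When the miRNA is active in a cell, mKate2 is repressed while EBFP2 is not, so the ratio of red to blue fluorescence measures miRNA activity.

A puromycin N-acetyltransferase gene followed by a third β-globin poly(A) element allows puromycin selection in mammalian cells, although no promoter for it is annotated. The depositor notes that the repeated poly(A) elements make the plasmid inherently unstable. They also report small insertions flanking the puromycin coding region in the physical plasmid relative to the deposited sequence, which do not affect selection.
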