Features (pLannotate 1.2.2; 28 found; start..end, strand, type, name):
     87..675     -  rep_origin     ori: high-copy-number ColE1/pMB1/pBR322/pUC origin of replication
    846..1706    -  CDS            AmpR: β-lactamase; bla; confers resistance to ampicillin, carbenicillin, and related antibiotics
   1707..1778    -  promoter       AmpR promoter: bla
   1857..2456    +  CDS            PuroR: puromycin N-acetyltransferase; pac from Streptomyces alboniger; confers resistance to puromycin
   2461..2541    +  CDS            HBB (fragment): HBB_PONPY - Experimental evidence at transcript level: Swiss-Prot protein existence level 2. Involved in oxygen transport from the lung to the various peripheral tissues. From Pongo pygmaeus (Bornean orangutan).
   2612..2667    +  polyA_signal   β-globin poly(A) signal: rabbit β-globin polyadenylation signal (Gil and Proudfoot, 1987)
   3646..3666    +  protein_bind   attB4: mutant version of attB; core recombination site for the Gateway® BP reaction BP Clonase™
   3734..3945    +  promoter       EF-1α core promoter: core promoter for human elongation factor EF-1α
   3946..4884    +  intron         EF-1α intron A: intron upstream of the start codon of human EF-1α
   4911..4931    +  protein_bind   attB1: mutant version of attB; core recombination site for the Gateway® BP reaction BP Clonase™
   4951..5646    +  CDS            mKate2: mKate2 is a basic (constitutively fluorescent) red fluorescent protein published in 2009, derived from Entacmaea quadricolor. It is reported to be a rapidly-maturing monomer with moderate acid sensitivity.
   5666..5690    -  protein_bind   attB2: mutant version of attB; recombination site for the Gateway® BP reaction BP Clonase™
   5834..5908    +  CDS            HBB (fragment): HBB_PONPY - Experimental evidence at transcript level: Swiss-Prot protein existence level 2. Involved in oxygen transport from the lung to the various peripheral tissues. From Pongo pygmaeus (Bornean orangutan).
   5979..6034    +  polyA_signal   β-globin poly(A) signal: rabbit β-globin polyadenylation signal (Gil and Proudfoot, 1987)
   6418..6443    +  misc_feature   SA: splice acceptor site
   7115..7135    +  protein_bind   attB4: mutant version of attB; core recombination site for the Gateway® BP reaction BP Clonase™
   7203..7414    +  promoter       EF-1α core promoter: core promoter for human elongation factor EF-1α
   7415..8353    +  intron         EF-1α intron A: intron upstream of the start codon of human EF-1α
   8380..8400    +  protein_bind   attB1: mutant version of attB; core recombination site for the Gateway® BP reaction BP Clonase™
   8411..9127    +  CDS            EBFP2: EBFP2 is a basic (constitutively fluorescent) blue fluorescent protein published in 2007, derived from Aequorea victoria. It is reported to be a rapidly-maturing monomer with moderate acid sensitivity.
   9135..9159    -  protein_bind   attB2: mutant version of attB; recombination site for the Gateway® BP reaction BP Clonase™
   9163..9243    +  CDS            HBB (fragment): HBB_PONPY - Experimental evidence at transcript level: Swiss-Prot protein existence level 2. Involved in oxygen transport from the lung to the various peripheral tissues. From Pongo pygmaeus (Bornean orangutan).
   9314..9369    +  polyA_signal   β-globin poly(A) signal: rabbit β-globin polyadenylation signal (Gil and Proudfoot, 1987)
   9752..9774    -  protein_bind   lac operator (fragment): The lac repressor binds to the lac operator to inhibit transcription in E. coli. This inhibition can be relieved by adding lactose or isopropyl-β-D-thiogalactopyranoside (IPTG). lac repressor encoded by lacI
   9778..9808    -  promoter       lac promoter: promoter for the E. coli lac operon
   9823..9844    -  protein_bind   CAP binding site: CAP binding activates transcription in the presence of cAMP. E. coli catabolite activator protein
   9857..9896    -  CDS            lacI (fragment): lac repressor; lacI; The lac repressor binds to the lac operator to inhibit transcription in E. coli. This inhibition can be relieved by adding lactose or isopropyl-β-D-thiogalactopyranoside (IPTG).
  10069..10878   +  CDS            KanR: aminoglycoside phosphotransferase; aph(3')-Ia; confers resistance to kanamycin in bacteria or G418 (Geneticin®) in eukaryotes
>Addgene plasmid #103424 | LSB-hsa-miR-3140-3p | depositor full sequence | sequence record 195897 | Full Sequence
AATTGAGGGGATAACGCAGGAAAGAACATGTGAGCAAAAGGCCAGCAAAAGGCCAGGAACCGTAAAAAGG
CCGCGTTGCTGGCGTTTTTCCATAGGCTCCGCCCCCCTGACGAGCATCACAAAAATCGACGCTCAAGTCA
GAGGTGGCGAAACCCGACAGGACTATAAAGATACCAGGCGTTTCCCCCTGGAAGCTCCCTCGTGCGCTCT
CCTGTTCCGACCCTGCCGCTTACCGGATACCTGTCCGCCTTTCTCCCTTCGGGAAGCGTGGCGCTTTCTC
ATAGCTCACGCTGTAGGTATCTCAGTTCGGTGTAGGTCGTTCGCTCCAAGCTGGGCTGTGTGCACGAACC
CCCCGTTCAGCCCGACCGCTGCGCCTTATCCGGTAACTATCGTCTTGAGTCCAACCCGGTAAGACACGAC
TTATCGCCACTGGCAGCAGCCACTGGTAACAGGATTAGCAGAGCGAGGTATGTAGGCGGTGCTACAGAGT
TCTTGAAGTGGTGGCCTAACTACGGCTACACTAGAAGAACAGTATTTGGTATCTGCGCTCTGCTGAAGCC
AGTTACCTTCGGAAAAAGAGTTGGTAGCTCTTGATCCGGCAAACAAACCACCGCTGGTAGCGGTGGTTTT
TTTGTTTGCAAGCAGCAGATTACGCGCAGAAAAAAAGGATCTCAAGAAGATCCTTTGATCTTTTCTACGG
GGTCTGACGCTCAGTGGAACGAAAACTCACGTTAAGGGATTTTGGTCATGAGATTATCAAAAAGGATCTT
CACCTAGATCCTTTTAAATTAAAAATGAAGTTTTAAATCAATCTAAAGTATATATGAGTAAACTTGGTCT
GACAGTTACCAATGCTTAATCAGTGAGGCACCTATCTCAGCGATCTGTCTATTTCGTTCATCCATAGTTG
CCTGACTCCCCGTCGTGTAGATAACTACGATACGGGAGGGCTTACCATCTGGCCCCAGTGCTGCAATGAT
ACCGCGAGAACCACGCTCACCGGCTCCAGATTTATCAGCAATAAACCAGCCAGCCGGAAGGGCCGAGCGC
AGAAGTGGTCCTGCAACTTTATCCGCCTCCATCCAGTCTATTAATTGTTGCCGGGAAGCTAGAGTAAGTA
GTTCGCCAGTTAATAGTTTGCGCAACGTTGTTGCCATTGCTACAGGCATCGTGGTGTCACGCTCGTCGTT
TGGTATGGCTTCATTCAGCTCCGGTTCCCAACGATCAAGGCGAGTTACATGATCCCCCATGTTGTGCAAA
AAAGCGGTTAGCTCCTTCGGTCCTCCGATCGTTGTCAGAAGTAAGTTGGCCGCAGTGTTATCACTCATGG
TTATGGCAGCACTGCATAATTCTCTTACTGTCATGCCATCCGTAAGATGCTTTTCTGTGACTGGTGAGTA
CTCAACCAAGTCATTCTGAGAATAGTGTATGCGGCGACCGAGTTGCTCTTGCCCGGCGTCAATACGGGAT
AATACCGCGCCACATAGCAGAACTTTAAAAGTGCTCATCATTGGAAAACGTTCTTCGGGGCGAAAACTCT
CAAGGATCTTACCGCTGTTGAGATCCAGTTCGATGTAACCCACTCGTGCACCCAACTGATCTTCAGCATC
TTTTACTTTCACCAGCGTTTCTGGGTGAGCAAAAACAGGAAGGCAAAATGCCGCAAAAAAGGGAATAAGG
GCGACACGGAAATGTTGAATACTCATACTCTTCCTTTTTCAATATTATTGAAGCATTTATCAGGGTTATT
GTCTCATGAGCGGATACATATTTGAATGTAGCTCCGAATTTCTCGAGGGCTTGTCGACGACGGCGGTCTC
CGTCGTCAGGATCATGAATTCGACCCGCCTGCCACCATGACCGAGTACAAGCCCACGGTGCGCCTCGCCA
CCCGCGACGACGTCCCCCGGGCCGTACGCACCCTCGCCGCCGCGTTCGCCGACTACCCCGCCACGCGCCA
CACCGTCGACCCGGACCGCCACATCGAGCGGGTCACCGAGCTGCAAGAACTCTTCCTCACGCGCGTCGGG
CTCGACATCGGCAAGGTGTGGGTCGCGGACGACGGCGCCGCGGTGGCGGTCTGGACCACGCCGGAGAGCG
TCGAAGCGGGGGCGGTGTTCGCCGAGATCGGCCCGCGCATGGCCGAGTTGAGCGGTTCCCGGCTGGCCGC
GCAGCAACAGATGGAAGGCCTCCTGGCGCCGCACCGGCCCAAGGAGCCCGCGTGGTTCCTGGCCACCGTC
GGCGTCTCGCCCGACCACCAGGGCAAGGGTCTGGGCAGCGCCGTCGTGCTCCCCGGAGTGGAGGCGGCCG
AGCGCGCCGGGGTGCCCGCCTTCCTGGAGACATCCGCGCCCCGCAACCTCCCCTTCTACGAGCGGCTCGG
CTTCACCGTCACCGCCGACGTCGAGGTGCCCGAAGGACCGCGCACCTGGTGCATGACCCGCAAGCCCGGT
GCCTGATACGCGTGAATTCACTCCTCAGGTGCAGGCTGCCTATCAGAAGGTGGTGGCTGGTGTGGCCAAT
GCCCTGGCTCACAAATACCACTGAGATCTTTTTCCCTCTGCCAAAAATTATGGGGACATCATGAAGCCCC
TTGAGCATCTGACTTCTGGCTAATAAAGGAAATTTATTTTCATTGCAATAGTGTGTTGGAATTTTTTGTG
TCTCTCACTCGGAAGGACATATGGGAGGGCAAATCATTTAAAACATCAGAATGAGTATTTGGTTTAGAGT
TTGGCAACATATGCCCATATGCTGGCTGCCATGAACAAAGGTTGGCTATAAAGAGGTCATCAGTATATGA
AACAGCCCCCTGCTGTCCATTCCTTATTCCATAGAAAAGCCTTGACTTGAGGTTAGATTTTTTTTATATT
TTGTTTTGTGTTATTTTTTTCTTTAACATCCCTAAAATTTTCCTTACATGTTTTACTAGCCAGATTTTTC
CTCCTCTCCTGACTACTCCCAGTCATAGCTGTCCCTCTTCTCTTATGGAGATCCCTCGACCTGCAGCCCA
AGCTTGAATTCTCTAGAATTACCCTGTTATCCCTATGCTTGGTTTACCGAGCTCTTATTGGTTTTCAAAC
TTCATTGACTGTGCCCAACGCGCCTGGGAGCTCACGGGGACAGCCCCCCCCCAAAGCCCCCAGGGATGTA
ATTACGTCCCTCCCCCGCTAGGGGGCAGCAGCGAGCCGCCCGGGGCTCCGCTCCGGTCCGGCGCTCCCCC
CGCATCCCCGAGCCGGCAGCGTGCGGGGACAGCCCGGGCACGGGGAAGGTGGCACGGGATCGCTTTCCTC
TGAACGCTTCTCGCTGCTCTTTGAGCCTGCAGACACCTGGGGGGATACGGGGAAAAAGCTAGGCTGAAAG
ACCGGTTCTTAGAATGACACGCGCCTGGGAGCTCACGGGGACAGCCCCCCCCCAAAGCCCCCAGGGATGT
AATTACGTCCCTCCCCCGCTAGGGGGCAGCAGCGAGCCGCCCGGGGCTCCGCTCCGGTCCGGCGCTCCCC
CCGCATCCCCGAGCCGGCAGCGTGCGGGGACAGCCCGGGCACGGGGAAGGTGGCACGGGATCGCTTTCCT
CTGAACGCTTCTCGCTGCTCTTTGAGCCTGCAGACACCTGGGGGGATACGGGGAAAAAGCTAACTTCTGA
GACGACAACTTTGTATAGAAAAGTTGGCTCCGAATTCGCCCTTGACAGCAGAGATCCAGTTTGGTTAATT
AATTGGCTCCGGTGCCCGTCAGTGGGCAGAGCGCACATCGCCCACAGTCCCCGAGAAGTTGTGGGGAGGG
GTCGGCAATTGAACCGGTGCCTAGAGAAGGTGGCGCGGGGTAAACTGGGAAAGTGATGTCGTGTACTGGC
TCCGCCTTTTTCCCGAGGGTGGGGGAGAACCGTATATAAGTGCAGTAGTCGCCGTGAACGTTCTTTTTCG
CAACGGGTTTGCCGCCAGAACACAGGTAAGTGCCGTGTGTGGTTCCCGCGGGCCTGGCCTCTTTACGGGT
TATGGCCCTTGCGTGCCTTGAATTACTTCCACCTGGCTGCAGTACGTGATTCTTGATCCCGAGCTTCGGG
TTGGAAGTGGGTGGGAGAGTTCGAGGCCTTGCGCTTAAGGAGCCCCTTCGCCTCGTGCTTGAGTTGAGGC
CTGGCCTGGGCGCTGGGGCCGCCGCGTGCGAATCTGGTGGCACCTTCGCGCCTGTCTCGCTGCTTTCGAT
AAGTCTCTAGCCATTTAAAATTTTTGATGACCTGCTGCGACGCTTTTTTTCTGGCAAGATAGTCTTGTAA
ATGCGGGCCAAGATCTGCACACTGGTATTTCGGTTTTTGGGGCCGCGGGCGGCGACGGGGCCCGTGCGTC
CCAGCGCACATGTTCGGCGAGGCGGGGCCTGCGAGCGCGGCCACCGAGAATCGGACGGGGGTAGTCTCAA
GCTGGCCGGCCTGCTCTGGTGCCTGGCCTCGCGCCGCCGTGTATCGCCCCGCCCTGGGCGGCAAGGCTGG
CCCGGTCGGCACCAGTTGCGTGAGCGGAAAGATGGCCGCTTCCCGGCCCTGCTGCAGGGAGCTCAAAATG
GAGGACGCGGCGCTCGGGAGAGCGGGCGGGTGAGTCACCCACACAAAGGAAAAGGGCCTTTCCGTCCTCA
GCCGTCGCTTCATGTGACTCCACGGAGTACCGGGCGCCGTCCAGGCACCTCGATTAGTTCTCGAGCTTTT
GGAGTACGTCGTCTTTAGGTTGGGGGGAGGGGTTTTATGCGATGGAGTTTCCCCACACTGAGTGGGTGGA
GACTGAAGTTAGGCCAGCTTGGCACTTGATGTAATTCTCCTTGGAATTTGCCCTTTTTGAGTTTGGATCT
TGGTTCATTCTCAAGCCTCAGACAGTGGTTCAAAGTTTTTTTCTTCCATTTCAGGTGTCGTGAGAAGGGC
GAATTCGACCCAAGTTTGTACAAAAAAGCAGGCTGGATCCAGGTGCCACCATGGTGAGCGAGCTGATTAA
GGAGAACATGCACATGAAGCTGTACATGGAGGGCACCGTGAACAACCACCACTTCAAGTGCACATCCGAG
GGCGAAGGCAAGCCCTACGAGGGCACCCAGACCATGAGAATCAAGGCGGTCGAGGGCGGCCCTCTCCCCT
TCGCCTTCGACATCCTGGCTACCAGCTTCATGTACGGCAGCAAAACCTTCATCAACCACACCCAGGGCAT
CCCCGACTTCTTTAAGCAGTCCTTCCCCGAGGGCTTCACATGGGAGAGAGTCACCACATACGAAGATGGG
GGCGTGCTGACCGCTACCCAGGACACCAGCCTCCAGGACGGCTGCCTCATCTACAACGTCAAGATCAGAG
GGGTGAACTTCCCATCCAACGGCCCTGTGATGCAGAAGAAAACACTCGGCTGGGAGGCCTCCACCGAGAC
ACTGTACCCCGCTGACGGCGGCCTGGAAGGCAGAGCCGACATGGCCCTGAAGCTCGTGGGCGGGGGCCAC
CTGATCTGCAACCTTAAGACCACATACAGATCCAAGAAACCCGCTAAGAACCTCAAGATGCCCGGCGTCT
ACTATGTGGACAGGAGACTGGAAAGAATCAAGGAGGCCGACAAAGAGACATACGTCGAGCAGCACGAGGT
GGCTGTGGCCAGATACTGCGACCTCCCTAGCAAACTGGGGCACAAACTTAATTGAGAATTCTACCACCCA
GCTTTCTTGTACAAAGTGGTACGTCTCAAGACCAGAGGTCTCTGCTTGAATACAGACTACCTGAATTCCC
AAAAGCTACTACCTGAATTCCCAAAAGCTACTACCTGAATTCCCAAAAGCTACTACCTGAATTCCCAAAA
GCTCAACCAGAAGAGACCTGTGCTTCACTCCTCAGGTGCAGGCTGCCTATCAGAAGGTGGTGGCTGGTGT
GGCCAATGCCCTGGCTCACAAATACCACTGAGATCTTTTTCCCTCTGCCAAAAATTATGGGGACATCATG
AAGCCCCTTGAGCATCTGACTTCTGGCTAATAAAGGAAATTTATTTTCATTGCAATAGTGTGTTGGAATT
TTTTGTGTCTCTCACTCGGAAGGACATATGGGAGGGCAAATCATTTAAAACATCAGAATGAGTATTTGGT
TTAGAGTTTGGCAACATATGCCCATATGCTGGCTGCCATGAACAAAGGTTGGCTATAAAGAGGTCATCAG
TATATGAAACAGCCCCCTGCTGTCCATTCCTTATTCCATAGAAAAGCCTTGACTTGAGGTTAGATTTTTT
TTATATTTTGTTTTGTGTTATTTTTTTCTTTAACATCCCTAAAATTTTCCTTACATGTTTTACTAGCCAG
ATTTTTCCTCCTCTCCTGACTACTCCCAGTCATAGCTGTCCCTCTTCTCTTATGGAGATCCCGAGCGGTG
CGTTTTTATGCTTGTAGTATTGTATAATGTTTTTAAGATCCAAGCTTCTGACCTCTTCTCTTCCTCCCAC
AGGGCCTCGAGACAATTGCATCGATGGTACCAGTGAAAGTCTGCAATGAATTCGAGTTGGCGCGCCTGTC
ATTCTAAATCTCTCTTTCAGCCTAAAGCTTTTTCCCCGTATCCCCCCAGGTGTCTGCAGGCTCAAAGAGC
AGCGAGAAGCGTTCAGAGGAAAGCGATCCCGTGCCACCTTCCCCGTGCCCGGGCTGTCCCCGCACGCTGC
CGGCTCGGGGATGCGGGGGGAGCGCCGGACCGGAGCGGAGCCCCGGGCGGCTCGCTGCTGCCCCCTAGCG
GGGGAGGGACGTAATTACATCCCTGGGGGCTTTGGGAGGGGGCTGTCCCCGTGAGCTCCCAGGCGCGCCT
GTCATTCTAAATCTCTCTTTCAGCCTAAAGCTTTTTCCCCGTATCCCCCCAGGTGTCTGCAGGCTCAAAG
AGCAGCGAGAAGCGTTCAGAGGAAAGCGATCCCGTGCCACCTTCCCCGTGCCCGGGCTGTCCCCGCACGC
TGCCGGCTCGGGGATGCGGGGGGAGCGCCGGACCGGAGCGGAGCCCCGGGCGGCTCGCTGCTGCCCCCTA
GCGGGGGAGGGACGTAATTACATCCCTGGGGGCTTTGGGGGGGGGCTGTCCCCGTGAGCTCCCAGGCGCG
CCAACTCGGTACCGTATCGATGTCGACGTTAACGCTAGTGATATCAACTTTGTATAGAAAAGTTGGCTCC
GAATTCGCCCTTGACAGCAGAGATCCAGTTTGGTTAATTAATTGGCTCCGGTGCCCGTCAGTGGGCAGAG
CGCACATCGCCCACAGTCCCCGAGAAGTTGTGGGGAGGGGTCGGCAATTGAACCGGTGCCTAGAGAAGGT
GGCGCGGGGTAAACTGGGAAAGTGATGTCGTGTACTGGCTCCGCCTTTTTCCCGAGGGTGGGGGAGAACC
GTATATAAGTGCAGTAGTCGCCGTGAACGTTCTTTTTCGCAACGGGTTTGCCGCCAGAACACAGGTAAGT
GCCGTGTGTGGTTCCCGCGGGCCTGGCCTCTTTACGGGTTATGGCCCTTGCGTGCCTTGAATTACTTCCA
CCTGGCTGCAGTACGTGATTCTTGATCCCGAGCTTCGGGTTGGAAGTGGGTGGGAGAGTTCGAGGCCTTG
CGCTTAAGGAGCCCCTTCGCCTCGTGCTTGAGTTGAGGCCTGGCCTGGGCGCTGGGGCCGCCGCGTGCGA
ATCTGGTGGCACCTTCGCGCCTGTCTCGCTGCTTTCGATAAGTCTCTAGCCATTTAAAATTTTTGATGAC
CTGCTGCGACGCTTTTTTTCTGGCAAGATAGTCTTGTAAATGCGGGCCAAGATCTGCACACTGGTATTTC
GGTTTTTGGGGCCGCGGGCGGCGACGGGGCCCGTGCGTCCCAGCGCACATGTTCGGCGAGGCGGGGCCTG
CGAGCGCGGCCACCGAGAATCGGACGGGGGTAGTCTCAAGCTGGCCGGCCTGCTCTGGTGCCTGGCCTCG
CGCCGCCGTGTATCGCCCCGCCCTGGGCGGCAAGGCTGGCCCGGTCGGCACCAGTTGCGTGAGCGGAAAG
ATGGCCGCTTCCCGGCCCTGCTGCAGGGAGCTCAAAATGGAGGACGCGGCGCTCGGGAGAGCGGGCGGGT
GAGTCACCCACACAAAGGAAAAGGGCCTTTCCGTCCTCAGCCGTCGCTTCATGTGACTCCACGGAGTACC
GGGCGCCGTCCAGGCACCTCGATTAGTTCTCGAGCTTTTGGAGTACGTCGTCTTTAGGTTGGGGGGAGGG
GTTTTATGCGATGGAGTTTCCCCACACTGAGTGGGTGGAGACTGAAGTTAGGCCAGCTTGGCACTTGATG
TAATTCTCCTTGGAATTTGCCCTTTTTGAGTTTGGATCTTGGTTCATTCTCAAGCCTCAGACAGTGGTTC
AAAGTTTTTTTCTTCCATTTCAGGTGTCGTGAGAAGGGCGAATTCGACCCAAGTTTGTACAAAAAAGCAG
GCTCGCCACCATGGTGAGCAAGGGCGAGGAGCTGTTCACCGGGGTGGTGCCCATCCTGGTCGAGCTGGAC
GGCGACGTAAACGGCCACAAGTTCAGCGTGAGGGGCGAGGGCGAGGGCGATGCCACCAACGGCAAGCTGA
CCCTGAAGTTCATCTGCACCACCGGCAAGCTGCCCGTGCCCTGGCCCACCCTCGTGACCACCCTGAGCCA
CGGCGTGCAGTGCTTCGCCCGCTACCCCGACCACATGAAGCAGCACGACTTCTTCAAGTCCGCCATGCCC
GAAGGCTACGTCCAGGAGCGCACCATCTTCTTCAAGGACGACGGCACCTACAAGACCCGCGCCGAGGTGA
AGTTCGAGGGCGACACCCTAGTGAACCGCATCGAGCTGAAGGGCGTCGACTTCAAGGAGGACGGCAACAT
CCTGGGGCACAAGCTGGAGTACAACTTCAACAGCCACAACATCTATATCATGGCCGTCAAGCAGAAGAAC
GGCATCAAGGTGAACTTCAAGATCCGCCACAACGTGGAGGACGGCAGCGTGCAGCTCGCCGACCACTACC
AGCAGAACACCCCCATCGGCGACGGCCCCGTGCTGCTGCCCGACAGCCACTACCTGAGCACCCAGTCCGT
GCTGAGCAAAGACCCCAACGAGAAGCGCGATCACATGGTCCTGCTGGAGTTCCGCACCGCCGCCGGGATC
ACTCTCGGCATGGACGAGCTGTACAAGTAATACCACCCAGCTTTCTTGTACAAAGTGGTACGCGTGAATT
CACTCCTCAGGTGCAGGCTGCCTATCAGAAGGTGGTGGCTGGTGTGGCCAATGCCCTGGCTCACAAATAC
CACTGAGATCTTTTTCCCTCTGCCAAAAATTATGGGGACATCATGAAGCCCCTTGAGCATCTGACTTCTG
GCTAATAAAGGAAATTTATTTTCATTGCAATAGTGTGTTGGAATTTTTTGTGTCTCTCACTCGGAAGGAC
ATATGGGAGGGCAAATCATTTAAAACATCAGAATGAGTATTTGGTTTAGAGTTTGGCAACATATGCCCAT
ATGCTGGCTGCCATGAACAAAGGTTGGCTATAAAGAGGTCATCAGTATATGAAACAGCCCCCTGCTGTCC
ATTCCTTATTCCATAGAAAAGCCTTGACTTGAGGTTAGATTTTTTTTATATTTTGTTTTGTGTTATTTTT
TTCTTTAACATCCCTAAAATTTTCCTTACATGTTTTACTAGCCAGATTTTTCCTCCTCTCCTGACTACTC
CCAGTCATAGCTGTCCCTCTTCTCTTATGGAGATCCCTCGACCTGCAGCCCAAGCTTGGCGTAATCATGG
TCATAGCTGTTTCCTGTGTGAAATTGTTATCCGCTCACAATTCCACACAACATACGAGCCGGAAGCATAA
AGTGTAAAGCCTGGGGTGCCTAATGAGTGAGCTAACTCACATTAATTGCGTTGCGCTCACTGCCCGCTTT
CCAGTCGGGAAACCTGTCGTGCCAGCGGATCGACAGTACTAAGCTTGGTCTAATACCCAATCTCTCGTCT
TATCCAGATGTTTTATACGCCTCTGGCCCGTGTCTCAAAATCTCTGATGTTACATTGCACAAGATAAAAT
AATATCATCATGAACAATAAAACTGTCTGCTTACATAAACAGTAATACAAGGGGTGTTATGAGCCATATT
CAACGGGAAACGTCGAGGCCGCGATTAAATTCCAACATGGATGCTGATTTATATGGGTATAAATGGGCTC
GCGATAATGTCGGGCAATCAGGTGCGACAATCTATCGCTTGTATGGGAAGCCCGATGCGCCAGAGTTGTT
TCTGAAACATGGCAAAGGTAGCGTTGCCAATGATGTTACAGATGAGATGGTCAGACTAAACTGGCTGACG
GAATTTATGCCTCTTCCGACCATCAAGCATTTTATCCGTACTCCTGATGATGCATGGTTACTCACCACTG
CGATCCCCGGAAAAACAGCATTCCAGGTATTAGAAGAATATCCTGATTCAGGTGAAAATATTGTTGATGC
GCTGGCAGTGTTCCTGCGCCGGTTGCATTCGATTCCTGTTTGTAATTGTCCTTTTAACAGCGATCGCGTA
TTTCGTCTCGCTCAGGCGCAATCACGAATGAATAACGGTTTGGTTGATGCGAGTGATTTTGATGACGAGC
GTAATGGCTGGCCTGTTGAACAAGTCTGGAAAGAAATGCATAAACTTTTGCCATTCTCACCGGATTCAGT
CGTCACTCATGGTGATTTCTCACTTGATAACCTTATTTTTGACGAGGGGAAATTAATAGGTTGTATTGAT
GTTGGACGAGTCGGAATCGCAGACCGATACCAGGATCTTGCCATCCTATGGAACTGCCTCGGTGAGTTTT
CTCCTTCATTACAGAAACGGCTTTTTCAAAAATATGGTATTGATAATCCTGATATGAATAAATTGCAGTT
TCATTTGATGCTCGATGAGTTTTTCTAATCAGAATTGGTTAATTGGTTGTAACACTGGCAGAGCATTACG
CTGACTTGACGGGACGGCGCAAGCTCATGACCAAAATCCCTTAACGTGAGTTACGCGTCGTTCCACTGAG
CGTCAGAGGTATCACTAGTATTACAGAGGTAAGTTATAACAGTCGCCTAACCC
