>Addgene plasmid #103424 | LSB-hsa-miR-3140-3p | depositor partial sequence | sequence record 195898 | hsa-miR-3140-3p target
ACTACCTGAATTCCCAAAAGCT
