>Addgene plasmid #103424 | LSB-hsa-miR-3140-3p | addgene partial sequence | sequence record 272332 | mKate2-F 5'-ACCCGCTAAGAACCTCAAGA-3'
GAATCAAGGAGGCCGACAAAGAGACATACGTCGAGCAGCACGAGGTGGCTGTGGCCAGATACTGCGACCT
CCCTAGCAAACTGGGGCACAAACTTAATTGAGAATTCTACCACCCAGCTTTCTTGTACAAAGTGGTACGT
CTCAAGACCAGAGGTCTCTGCTTGAATACAGACTACCTGAATTCCCAAAAGCTACTACCTGAATTCCCAA
AAGCTACTACCTGAATTCCCAAAAGCTACTACCTGAATTCCCAAAAGCTCAACCAGAAGAGACCTGTGCT
TCACTCCTCAGGTGCAGGCTGCCTATCAGAAGGTGGTGGCTGGTGTGGCCAATGCCCTGGCTCACAAATA
CCACTGAGATCTTTTTCCCTCTGCCAAAAATTATGGGGACATCATGAAGCCCCTTGAGCATCTGACTTCT
GGCTAATAAAGGAAATTTATTTTCATTGCAATAGTGTGTTGGAATTTTTTGTGTCTCTCACTCGGAAGGA
CATATGGGAGGGCAAATCATTTAAAACATCAGAATGAGTATTTGGTTTAGAGTTTGGCAACATATGCCCA
TATGCTGGCTGCCATGAACAAAGGTTGGCTATAAAGAGGTCATCAGTATATGAAACAGCCCCCTGCTGTC
CATT
